>Addgene plasmid #202382 | FKBP-TalinRod-mEmerald | addgene full sequence | sequence record 402939 | Addgene NGS Result
TTATTAATAGTAATCAATTACGGGGTCATTAGTTCATAGCCCATATATGGAGTTCCGCGTTACATAACTT
ACGGTAAATGGCCCGCCTGGCTGACCGCCCAACGACCCCCGCCCATTGACGTCAATAATGACGTATGTTC
CCATAGTAACGCCAATAGGGACTTTCCATTGACGTCAATGGGTGGAGTATTTACGGTAAACTGCCCACTT
GGCAGTACATCAAGTGTATCATATGCCAAGTACGCCCCCTATTGACGTCAATGACGGTAAATGGCCCGCC
TGGCATTATGCCCAGTACATGACCTTATGGGACTTTCCTACTTGGCAGTACATCTACGTATTAGTCATCG
CTATTACCATGGTGATGCGGTTTTGGCAGTACATCAATGGGCGTGGATAGCGGTTTGACTCACGGGGATT
TCCAAGTCTCCACCCCATTGACGTCAATGGGAGTTTGTTTTGGCACCAAAATCAACGGGACTTTCCAAAA
TGTCGTAACAACTCCGCCCCATTGACGCAAATGGGCGGTAGGCGTGTACGGTGGGAGGTCTATATAAGCA
GAGCTGGTTTAGTGAACCGTCAGATCCGCTAGCCACCATGGGAGTGCAGGTGGAAACCATCTCCCCAGGA
GACGGGCGCACCTTCCCCAAGCGCGGCCAGACCTGCGTGGTGCACTACACCGGGATGCTTGAAGATGGAA
AGAAATTTGATTCCTCCCGGGACAGAAACAAGCCCTTTAAGTTTATGCTAGGCAAGCAGGAGGTGATCCG
AGGCTGGGAAGAAGGGGTTGCCCAGATGAGTGTGGGTCAGAGAGCCAAACTGACTATATCTCCAGATTAT
GCCTATGGTGCCACTGGGCACCCAGGCATCATCCCACCACATGCCACTCTCGTCTTCGATGTGGAGCTTC
TAAAACTGGAAACTAGTGATATCCAGCAGTACAACCGAGTGGGGAAAGTGGAGCACGGCTCTGTGGCTCT
GCCAGCCATCATGCGCTCTGGAGCCTCTGGTCCTGAGAATTTCCAGGTGGGGAGCATGCCACCTGCCCAG
CAGCAGATCACCAGTGGCCAGATGCACCGAGGACACATGCCACCTCTGACTTCAGCCCAGCAGGCGCTCA
CTGGAACCATTAACTCCAGCATGCAGGCTGTGCAGGCTGCCCAGGCCACTCTGGATGACTTTGAGACTCT
ACCCCCTCTTGGCCAGGATGCTGCCTCCAAAGCTTGGCGTAAGAACAAGATGGATGAATCAAAGCATGAG
ATCCACTCCCAGGTAGATGCCATCACAGCTGGCACTGCCTCTGTGGTAAACCTGACAGCAGGAGATCCTG
CAGAGACAGACTATACAGCAGTGGGCTGTGCAGTCACCACCATCTCTTCCAACCTGACGGAGATGTCCCG
TGGGGTGAAGCTATTGGCTGCCCTGCTGGAGGATGAAGGCGGCAATGGCCGGCCCCTTCTGCAAGCAGCA
AAGGGCCTTGCAGGGGCTGTGTCGGAACTGCTTCGCAGTGCTCAGCCCGCCAGCGCTGAGCCTCGTCAGA
ACCTGCTGCAGGCAGCCGGGAACGTGGGCCAGGCCAGTGGGGAGCTGTTGCAGCAAATTGGGGAAAGTGA
CACTGACCCCCACTTCCAGGATGTTCTAATGCAGCTAGCAAACGCAGTGGCAAGTGCTGCAGCCGCCCTG
GTCCTCAAGGCCAAGAGTGTGGCCCAGCGCACAGAGGATTCCGGGCTTCAGACCCAAGTGATTGCTGCAG
CTACGCAATGTGCTCTGTCCACTTCCCAGCTGGTGGCCTGTACCAAGGTGGTAGCACCTACAATCAGCTC
ACCTGTGTGCCAAGAACAGCTAGTCGAGGCTGGGCGACTGGTGGCCAAAGCTGTGGAGGGCTGTGTGTCT
GCCTCGCAAGCAGCTACAGAAGATGGACAGCTGCTTCGAGGGGTAGGAGCAGCAGCCACGGCTGTCACCC
AGGCCCTCAATGAGCTGCTGCAGCACGTGAAGGCCCACGCCACCGGAGCTGGGCCTGCCGGTCGGTATGA
CCAAGCCACTGATACCATCCTCACCGTCACTGAAAACATCTTCAGCTCCATGGGTGATGCTGGGGAGATG
GTGCGCCAGGCCCGCATCCTGGCCCAAGCCACCTCAGACCTGGTCAATGCTATCAAGGCCGATGCTGAGG
GGGAGAGTGATCTGGAGAACTCTAGAAAGCTCCTGAGTGCTGCCAAGATCCTCGCTGATGCCACCGCCAA
GATGGTGGAGGCGGCCAAGGGAGCAGCCGCCCACCCTGACAGTGAGGAACAGCAGCAGCGACTGCGTGAA
GCAGCTGAGGGGCTTCGCATGGCCACCAATGCAGCTGCGCAGAACGCCATCAAGAAGAAGTTGGTGCAGC
GCCTGGAGCATGCAGCCAAGCAAGCTGCAGCCTCTGCAACACAGACCATTGCTGCAGCCCAACATGCAGC
CTCTGCCCCCAAGGCCTCTGCGGGCCCCCAGCCCCTACTGGTGCAGAGCTGTAAGGCCGTGGCAGAGCAG
ATTCCGTTGCTGGTGCAGGGTGTCCGAGGAAGTCAAGCTCAGCCTGACAGCCCTAGTGCTCAGCTCGCCC
TCATTGCTGCCAGCCAGAGCTTCCTGCAGCCAGGTGGGAAGATGGTGGCAGCGGCAAAAGCCTCAGTGCC
AACAATTCAGGACCAGGCTTCAGCGATGCAGCTGAGTCAGTGCGCAAAGAACCTAGGCACTGCCCTGGCC
GAGCTGCGCACTGCTGCTCAGAAGGCTCAGGAGGCATGTGGACCTTTGGAGATGGATTCTGCACTGAGTG
TTGTACAAAATCTAGAGAAAGACCTACAGGAAATAAAAGCAGCAGCTCGAGATGGCAAGCTTAAGCCCTT
ACCTGGGGAAACAATGGAGAAGTGTACCCAAGATCTTGGCAACAGCACCAAAGCGGTGAGCTCTGCCATC
GCCAAGCTGCTGGGGGAGATTGCCCAGGGCAACGAGAACTATGCAGGTATTGCAGCTCGGGATGTAGCTG
GTGGACTAAGGTCACTAGCCCAGGCTGCGCGGGGTGTGGCTGCGCTGACATCAGATCCTGCAGTGCAGGC
CATTGTGCTTGACACAGCCAGCGACGTTCTGGACAAGGCCAGCAGCCTCATTGAAGAGGCAAAAAAAGCA
TCTGGACACCCAGGGGACCCAGAAAGCCAGCAAAGGCTTGCTCAGGTAGCTAAAGCAGTGACCCAAGCCC
TGAACCGCTGTGTCAGCTGCCTGCCTGGCCAAAGAGACGTGGATAATGCCCTACGAGCCGTTGGAGATGC
CAGCAAGCGACTCCTGAGTGACTTGCTTCCTCCAAGCACGGGGACATTTCAAGAAGCACAGAGCCGATTG
AATGAAGCTGCAGCTGGGTTAAATCAGGCCGCCACAGAACTGGTGCAAGCCTCCCGAGGAACTCCTCAGG
ACCTGGCTCGGGCCTCCGGCCGATTTGGACAGGACTTCAGCACCTTCCTGGAAGCTGGTGTGGAGATGGC
CGGACAGGCCCCGAGCCAGGAGGACCGAGCCCAGGTGGTGTCCAACCTGAAGGGCATATCCATGTCTTCA
AGCAAACTTCTCCTTGCCGCTAAGGCCTTGTCCACAGACCCTGCTTCTCCCAACCTCAAGAGTCAGCTGG
CTGCGGCTGCCCGGGCAGTGACGGACAGCATCAACCAGCTCATCACCATGTGCACCCAGCAGGCACCTGG
CCAGAAGGAGTGTGACAATGCACTTCGGCAGCTAGAGACAGTCCGAGAACTCCTGGAGAATCCAGTCCAG
CCCATCAACGACATGTCCTACTTCGGTTGCTTGGACAGTGTCATGGAGAACTCCAAGGTCCTAGGTGAGG
CCATGACTGGCATCTCCCAAAATGCCAAGAATGGAAATCTGCCGGAGTTTGGAGATGCCATTGCCACAGC
CTCCAAGGCTCTCTGTGGCTTCACGGAGGCAGCCGCACAGGCAGCATATCTAGTTGGTGTCTCTGACCCC
AACAGCCAAGCTGGACAGCAAGGACTGGTGGAACCCACACAGTTTGCCCGTGCAAACCAGGCAATTCAGA
TGGCCTGTCAGAGTCTGGGGGAGCCTGGCTGTACCCAGGCCCAGGTGTTATCTGCAGCCACTATTGTAGC
CAAACACACATCTGCATTGTGTAACAGCTGTCGCCTGGCTTCCGCTAGGACTGCCAATCCCACTGCCAAG
CGCCAGTTTGTACAGTCAGCCAAGGAGGTGGCCAACAGTACAGCCAATCTTGTCAAGACCATCAAGGCAC
TAGATGGGGACTTCACAGAAGAGAACCGTGCCCAGTGCCGAGCAGCCACAGCCCCTCTGCTGGAAGCTGT
GGATAACCTGAGTGCCTTTGCCTCCAACCCTGAGTTCTCCAGCGTCCCTGCCCAGATCAGCCCTGAGGGC
AGAGCAGCCATGGAGCCCATTGTAATCTCTGCTAAGACAATGTTGGAGAGTGCTGGAGGGCTCATCCAGA
CAGCTCGGGCGTTAGCAGTCAATCCCCGAGACCCCCCACGTTGGTCTGTGCTAGCTGGCCACTCTCGGAC
TGTCTCAGATTCCATCAAGAAACTTATTACAAGCATGAGGGACAAAGCCCCAGGGCAGCTGGAGTGTGAG
ACAGCCATTGCGGCTCTGAACAGCTGCTTGCGGGACCTAGATCAGGCTTCGCTTGCCGCTGTCAGCCAGC
AGCTTGCTCCCCGTGAAGGAATCTCTCAAGAGGCTTTGCACACCCAGATGCTCACTGCAGTGCAAGAAAT
TTCTCATCTCATTGAGCCGCTGGCCAGCGCTGCTCGGGCTGAAGCCTCCCAGCTGGGACACAAGGTGTCC
CAAATGGCCCAGTACTTTGAACCACTCACCCTGGCTGCAGTGGGTGCTGCGTCTAAGACCCTGAGCCACC
CGCAGCAGATGGCACTTCTGGACCAGACTAAAACGTTGGCAGAGTCTGCCTTGCAGTTGCTATATACTGC
CAAGGAGGCTGGTGGTAACCCCAAGCAAGCAGCACACACCCAGGAAGCCCTGGAGGAGGCTGTGCAGATG
ATGACAGAGGCCGTAGAAGACCTGACGACGACCCTCAACGAAGCAGCCAGTGCTGCAGGAGTCGTTGGCG
GCATGGTGGACTCTATCACTCAGGCCATCAACCAGCTAGATGAAGGACCTATGGGTGACCCAGAAGGCTC
ATTCGTAGATTACCAGACAACCATGGTGAGGACAGCCAAGGCCATTGCTGTCACTGTTCAGGAGATGGTA
ACCAAGTCAAACACCAGCCCTGAAGAGCTAGGCCCTCTTGCCAACCAGCTGACCAGTGACTATGGCCGAC
TGGCCTCACAAGCCAAGCCTGCAGCTGTGGCTGCTGAAAATGAAGAGATAGGCGCTCACATCAAACACCG
AGTACAGGAGCTGGGCCATGGCTGCTCTGCTCTGGTCACCAAGGCAGGTGCCTTGCAGTGTAGCCCCAGT
GATGTCTACACCAAGAAGGAGCTCATAGAGTGTGCCCGCAGAGTGTCAGAGAAGGTCTCCCATGTTCTGG
CTGCACTCCAGGCTGGGAATCGTGGTACCCAGGCCTGCATTACAGCAGCCAGTGCTGTGTCTGGTATCAT
TGCTGACCTCGACACCACCATCATGTTCGCTACTGCTGGCACACTTAACCGTGAGGGTGCTGAAACTTTT
GCTGACCACCGGGAGGGTATCTTAAAGACAGCAAAGGTTCTTGTGGAGGACACCAAGGTCCTAGTGCAGA
ATGCAGCTGGGAGCCAGGAGAAGTTGGCACAAGCCGCCCAGTCCTCCGTGGCCACCATTACCCGCCTCGC
TGATGTGGTCAAGCTCGGTGCAGCCAGCCTAGGAGCCGAAGACCCTGAAACTCAGGTGGTGCTGATCAAT
GCAGTAAAGGACGTAGCCAAGGCCCTGGGTGACCTCATCAGCGCTACGAAGGCTGCAGCGGGCAAAGTTG
GGGATGACCCTGCAGTGTGGCAGCTCAAGAACTCTGCCAAGGTGATGGTGACCAATGTGACATCATTGCT
CAAGACAGTGAAGGCTGTGGAAGATGAGGCCACCAAAGGCACACGGGCCCTAGAGGCAACCACAGAGCAC
ATACGTCAGGAACTGGCGGTCTTCTGTTCCCCAGAGCCACCTGCCAAGACCTCTACCCCTGAAGACTTCA
TCCGAATGACCAAGGGTATTACTATGGCAACAGCCAAAGCCGTTGCTGCTGGCAATTCCTGTCGACAGGA
AGATGTCATTGCCACAGCCAATCTGAGCCGACGGGCTATTGCGGACATGCTTCGGGCTTGCAAGGAAGCA
GCTTTCCACCCAGAAGTGGCGCCTGATGTACGGCTCCGAGCCCTGCACTATGGCCGGGAGTGTGCCAATG
GTTACCTGGAACTGCTGGACCACGTGCTGCTGACCCTTCAGAAGCCAAACCCAGACCTGAAGCAGCAGCT
AACTGGACACTCAAAGCGGGTTGCTGGCTCTGTGACTGAGCTCATCCAGGCTGCTGAAGCCATGAAAGGA
ACAGAGTGGGTGGACCCAGAGGACCCTACTGTCATTGCTGAGAATGAGCTCTTGGGAGCCGCAGCCGCCA
TCGAGGCTGCAGCCAAGAAGCTGGAGCAGCTGAAGCCCAGGGCCAAACCCAAGGAGGCGGATGAGTCCTT
GAACTTTGAGGAACAAATCCTAGAAGCTGCCAAGTCCATCGCTGCAGCCACCAGTGCACTGGTAAAGGCT
GCGTCAGCAGCCCAGAGGGAGCTGGTGGCTCAAGGAAAGGTGGGCGCCATTCCAGCCAATGCACTGGATG
ATGGGCAGTGGTCGCAGGGCCTCATTTCCGCTGCCCGTATGGTGGCTGCGGCCACCAACAATCTGTGTGA
AGCAGCTAACGCAGCTGTCCAGGGCCATGCTAGCCAGGAGAAACTCATTTCCTCAGCCAAGCAAGTAGCT
GCCTCCACAGCTCAGCTCCTGGTAGCTTGCAAGGTCAAAGCAGATCAGGACTCTGAGGCAATGAAACGGC
TCCAGGCTGCTGGCAATGCAGTGAAGAGGGCCTCAGATAACCTGGTAAAGGCGGCCCAGAAAGCTGCAGC
CTTCGAAGACCAGGAGAATGAGACGGTGGTGGTGAAGGAGAAAATGGTTGGGGGCATTGCCCAGATTATC
GCAGCACAGGAAGAGATGCTTCGGAAGGAACGAGAGCTGGAAGAGGCTCGGAAAAAGCTCGCCCAGATCC
GGCAGCAGCAGTACAAGTTCTTGCCTTCAGAGCTTCGAGACGAGCACGGCTCCGCGTCCCGATCACCGGT
CGCCACCATGGTGAGCAAGGGCGAGGAGCTGTTCACCGGGGTGGTGCCCATCCTGGTCGAGCTGGACGGC
GACGTAAACGGCCACAAGTTCAGCGTGTCCGGCGAGGGCGAGGGCGATGCCACCTACGGCAAGCTGACCC
TGAAGTTCATCTGCACCACCGGCAAGCTGCCCGTGCCCTGGCCCACCCTCGTGACCACCTTGACCTACGG
CGTGCAGTGCTTCGCCCGCTACCCCGACCACATGAAGCAGCACGACTTCTTCAAGTCCGCCATGCCCGAA
GGCTACGTCCAGGAGCGCACCATCTTCTTCAAGGACGACGGCAACTACAAGACCCGCGCCGAGGTGAAGT
TCGAGGGCGACACCCTGGTGAACCGCATCGAGCTGAAGGGCATCGACTTCAAGGAGGACGGCAACATCCT
GGGGCACAAGCTGGAGTACAACTACAACAGCCACAAGGTCTATATCACCGCCGACAAGCAGAAGAACGGC
ATCAAGGTGAACTTCAAGACCCGCCACAACATCGAGGACGGCAGCGTGCAGCTCGCCGACCACTACCAGC
AGAACACCCCCATCGGCGACGGCCCCGTGCTGCTGCCCGACAACCACTACCTGAGCACCCAGTCCAAGCT
GAGCAAAGACCCCAACGAGAAGCGCGATCACATGGTCCTGCTGGAGTTCGTGACCGCCGCCGGGATCACT
CTCGGCATGGACGAGCTGTACAAGTAAGCGGCCGCGACTCTAGATCATAATCAGCCATACCACATTTGTA
GAGGTTTTACTTGCTTTAAAAAACCTCCCACACCTCCCCCTGAACCTGAAACATAAAATGAATGCAATTG
TTGTTGTTAACTTGTTTATTGCAGCTTATAATGGTTACAAATAAAGCAATAGCATCACAAATTTCACAAA
TAAAGCATTTTTTTCACTGCATTCTAGTTGTGGTTTGTCCAAACTCATCAATGTATCTTAAGGCGTAAAT
TGTAAGCGTTAATATTTTGTTAAAATTCGCGTTAAATTTTTGTTAAATCAGCTCATTTTTTAACCAATAG
GCCGAAATCGGCAAAATCCCTTATAAATCAAAAGAATAGACCGAGATAGGGT
[37 nt withheld, positions 8383-8419]
AAAGAACGTGGACTCCAACGTCAAAGG
[49 nt withheld, positions 8447-8495]
T
[91 nt withheld, positions 8497-8587]
G
[124 nt withheld, positions 8589-8712]
CAGGTGGCACTTTTCGGGGAAATGTGCGCGGAACCCCTATTTGTTTATTTTTCTAAATACATTCAAATAT
GTATCCGCTCATGAGACAATAACCCTGATAAATGCTTCAATAATATTGAAAAAGGAAGAGTCCTGAGGCG
GAAAGAACCAGCTGTGGAATGTGTGTCAGTTAGGGTGTGGAAAGTCCCCAGGCTCCCCAGCAGGCAGAAG
TATGCAAAGCATGCATCTCAATTAGTCAGCAACCAGGTGTGGAAAGTCCCCAGGCTCCCCAGCAGGCAGA
AGTATGCAAAGCATGCATCTCAATTAGTCAGCAACCATAGTCCCGCCCCTAACTCCGCCCATCCCGCCCC
TAACTCCGCCCAGTTCCGCCCATTCTCCGCCCCATGGCTGACTAATTTTTTTTATTTATGCAGAGGCCGA
GGCCGCCTCGGCCTCTGAGCTATTCCAGAAGTAGTGAGGAGGCTTTTTTGGAGGCCTAGGCTTTTGCAAA
GATCGATCAAGAGACAGGATGAGGATCGTTTCGCATGATTGAACAAGATGGATTGCACGCAGGTTCTCCG
GCCGCTTGGGTGGAGAGGCTATTCGGCTATGACTGGGCACAACAGACAATCGGCTGCTCTGATGCCGCCG
TGTTCCGGCTGTCAGCGCAGGGGCGCCCGGTTCTTTTTGTCAAGACCGACCTGTCCGGTGCCCTGAATGA
ACTGCAAGACGAGGCAGCGCGGCTATCGTGGCTGGCCACGACGGGCGTTCCTTGCGCAGCTGTGCTCGAC
GTTGTCACTGAAGCGGGAAGGGACTGGCTGCTATTGGGCGAAGTGCCGGGGCAGGATCTCCTGTCATCTC
ACCTTGCTCCTGCCGAGAAAGTATCCATCATGGCTGATGCAATGCGGCGGCTGCATACGCTTGATCCGGC
TACCTGCCCATTCGACCACCAAGCGAAACATCGCATCGAGCGAGCACGTACTCGGATGGAAGCCGGTCTT
GTCGATCAGGATGATCTGGACGAAGAGCATCAGGGGCTCGCGCCAGCCGAACTGTTCGCCAGGCTCAAGG
CGAGCATGCCCGACGGCGAGGATCTCGTCGTGACCCATGGCGATGCCTGCTTGCCGAATATCATGGTGGA
AAATGGCCGCTTTTCTGGATTCATCGACTGTGGCCGGCTGGGTGTGGCGGACCGCTATCAGGACATAGCG
TTGGCTACCCGTGATATTGCTGAAGAGCTTGGCGGCGAATGGGCTGACCGCTTCCTCGTGCTTTACGGTA
TCGCCGCTCCCGATTCGCAGCGCATCGCCTTCTATCGCCTTCTTGACGAGTTCTTCTGAGCGGGACTCTG
GGGTTCGAAATGACCGACCAAGCGACGCCCAACCTGCCATCACGAGATTTCGATTCCACCGCCGCCTTCT
ATGAAAGGTTGGGCTTCGGAATCGTTTTCCGGGACGCCGGCTGGATGATCCTCCAGCGCGGGGATCTCAT
GCTGGAGTTCTTCGCCCACCCTAGGGGGAGGCTAACTGAAACACGGAAGGAGACAATACCGGAAGGAACC
CGCGCTATGACGGCAATAAAAAGACAGAATAAAACGCACGGTGTTGGGTCGTTTGTTCATAAACGCGGGG
TTCGGTCCCAGGGCTGGCACTCTGTCGATACCCCACCGAGACCCCATTGGGGCCAATACGCCCGCGTTTC
TTCCTTTTCCCCACCCCACCCCCCAAGTTCGGGTGAAGGCCCAGGGCTCGCAGCCAACGTCGGGGCGGCA
GGCCCTGCCATAGCCTCAGGTTACTCATATATACTTTAGATTGATTTAAAACTTCATTTTTAATTTAAAA
GGATCTAGGTGAAGATCCTTTTTGATAATCTCATGACCAAAATCCCTTAACGTGAGTTTTCGTTCCACTG
AGCGTCAGACCCCGTAGAAAAGATCAAAGGATCTTCTTGAGATCCTTTTTTTCTGCGCGTAATCTGCTGC
TTGCAAACAAAAAAACCACCGCTACCAGCGGTGGTTTGTTTGCCGGATCAAGAGCTACCAACTCTTTTTC
CGAAGGTAACTGGCTTCAGCAGAGCGCAGATACCAAATACTGTTCTTCTAGTGTAGCCGTAGTTAGGCCA
CCACTTCAAGAACTCTGTAGCACCGCCTACATACCTCGCTCTGCTAATCCTGTTACCAGTGGCTGCTGCC
AGTGGCGATAAGTCGTGTCTTACCGGGTTGGACTCAAGACGATAGTTACCGGATAAGGCGCAGCGGTCGG
GCTGAACGGGGGGTTCGTGCACACAGCCCAGCTTGGAGCGAACGACCTACACCGAACTGAGATACCTACA
GCGTGAGCTATGAGAAAGCGCCACGCTTCCCGAAGGGAGAAAGGCGGACAGGTATCCGGTAAGCGGCAGG
GTCGGAACAGGAGAGCGCACGAGGGAGCTTCCAGGGGGAAACGCCTGGTATCTTTATAGTCCTGTCGGGT
TTCGCCACCTCTGACTTGAGCGTCGATTTTTGTGATGCTCGTCAGGGGGGCGGAGCCTATGGAAAAACGC
CAGCAACGCGGCCTTTTTACGGTTCCTGGCCTTTTGCTGGCCTTTTGCTCACATGTTCTTTCCTGCGTTA
TCCCCTGATTCTGTGGATAACCGTATTACCGCCATGCATTAG
Features (pLannotate 1.2.2; 14 found; start..end, strand, type, name):
     58..361     +  enhancer       CMV enhancer: human cytomegalovirus immediate early enhancer
    362..565     +  promoter       CMV promoter: human cytomegalovirus (CMV) immediate early promoter
    598..921     +  CDS            FKBP1A: FKB1A_HUMAN - Also known as FKBP1, FKBP12. Experimental evidence at protein level: Swiss-Prot protein existence level 1. Keeps in an inactive conformation TGFBR1, the TGF-beta type I serine/threonine kinase receptor, preventing TGF-beta receptor activation in absence of ligand. Recruits SMAD7 to ACVR1B which prevents the association of SMAD2 and SMAD3 with the activin receptor complex, thereby blocking the activin signal. May modulate the RYR1 calcium channel activity. PPIases accelerate the folding of proteins. It catalyzes the cis-trans isomerization of proline imidic peptide bonds in oligop
    934..7257    +  CDS            Tln1 (fragment): TLN1_MOUSE - Also known as Tln. Experimental evidence at protein level: Swiss-Prot protein existence level 1. Probably involved in connections of major cytoskeletal structures to the plasma membrane. High molecular weight cytoskeletal protein concentrated at regions of cell-substratum contact and, in lymphocytes, at cell-cell contacts. From Mus musculus (Mouse).
   7288..8007    +  CDS            mEmerald: brightly fluorescent monomeric variant of GFP mammalian codon-optimized
   8023..8106    +  CDS            large T antigen (fragment): large T antigen from SV40 (simian virus 40)
   8129..8250    +  polyA_signal   SV40 poly(A) signal: SV40 polyadenylation signal
   8284..8712    -  rep_origin     f1 ori (sequence partly withheld): f1 bacteriophage origin of replication; arrow indicates direction of (+) strand synthesis
   8739..8843    +  promoter       AmpR promoter: bla
   8845..9202    +  promoter       SV40 promoter: SV40 enhancer and early promoter
   9237..10031   +  CDS            NeoR/KanR: aminoglycoside phosphotransferase from Tn5; aph(3')-II (or nptII); confers resistance to neomycin, kanamycin, and G418 (Geneticin®)
  10052..10204   +  CDS            ble (fragment): BLE_KLEPN - Experimental evidence at protein level: Swiss-Prot protein existence level 1. Binding protein with a strong affinity to the bleomycin family of antibiotics. Binds to CL990; an antimitotic-antibiotic compound. From Klebsiella pneumoniae.
  10263..10310   +  polyA_signal   HSV TK poly(A) signal: herpes simplex virus thymidine kinase polyadenylation signal (Cole and Stacy, 1985)
  10639..11227   +  rep_origin     ori: high-copy-number ColE1/pMB1/pBR322/pUC origin of replication
