[The description below was written by a language model from this plasmid's Addgene catalogue record and pLannotate feature annotations shown in this document.]
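Description:
FKBP-TalinRod-mEmerald is a mammalian expression plasmid of about 11.3 kb built on a Clontech pCMV-type backbone. It is propagated in E. coli through a high-copy ColE1/pUC-type origin and also carries an f1 phage origin. A single NeoR/KanR (Tn5 aminoglycoside phosphotransferase) gene serves both hosts. A bacterial bla-type promoter placed just upstream drives it for kanamycin selection in bacteria, and the adjacent SV40 enhancer/early promoter, with an HSV TK polyadenylation signal downstream, drives it for G418 selection of transfected mammalian cells. Short annotated fragments of a ble gene and of SV40 large T antigen are probably backbone remnants flanking these elements rather than functional payload.

The expression cassette uses the human CMV immediate-early enhancer and promoter and ends in an SV40 poly(A) signal. It encodes a three-part fusion protein. Human FKBP12 (FKBP1A) sits at the N-terminus, followed by a large fragment of mouse talin-1 recorded as residues 434–2541, and a C-terminal mEmerald, a bright monomeric GFP variant. As the plasmid name indicates, the talin fragment corresponds to the rod portion of the protein and so lacks the N-terminal head region.

FKBP12 binds an FRB domain in the presence of rapamycin, so the design allows the fluorescent talin rod to be chemically joined to an FRB-tagged partner supplied separately. The record does not specify that partner. The associated publication concerns rapamycin-induced FKBP–FRB dimerization as a way to directly control cellular mechanotransduction. This fits use of the construct to reconstitute or switch on talin-mediated force transmission at adhesions while following the protein by live-cell fluorescence imaging.
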