Addgene plasmid #202382: FKBP-TalinRod-mEmerald
Purpose: FKBP12-Talin(434-2541)-mEmerald
Depositing lab: Pakorn Kanchanawong. Depositing organization: National University of Singapore. Publication: Label-free Single-Molecule Quantification of Rapamycin-induced FKBP-FRB Dimerization for Direct Control of Cellular Mechanotransduction. Wang Y, Barnett SFH, Le S, Guo Z, Zhong X, Kanchanawong P, Yan J. Nano Lett. 2019 Oct 9;19(10):7514-7525. doi: 10.1021/acs.nanolett.9b03364. Epub 2019 Sep 6. PubMed 31466449.
Backbone
  Vector backbone: pCMV
  Backbone manufacturer: Clontech
  Vector type: Mammalian Expression
  Selectable markers: Neomycin (select with G418)
Growth in bacteria
  Bacterial resistance: Kanamycin, 50 μg/mL
  Growth temperature: 37°C
  Growth strain: DH5alpha
  Copy number: Unknown
Gene/Insert
  Gene/Insert name: FKBP12-Talin(434-2541)-mEmerald
Terms and licenses: Academic/Nonprofit Terms; Industry Terms: Not Available to Industry
How to cite: FKBP-TalinRod-mEmerald was a gift from Pakorn Kanchanawong (Addgene plasmid # 202382 ; http://n2t.net/addgene:202382 ; RRID:Addgene_202382)
